Addgene plasmid #20157: CF-PIPK
Depositing lab: Tobias Meyer. Depositing organization: Stanford University. Publication: Rapid chemically induced changes of PtdIns(4,5)P2 gate KCNQ ion channels. Suh BC, Inoue T, Meyer T, Hille B. Science. 2006 Dec 1. 314(5804):1454-7. 10.1126/science.1131163 PubMed 16990515.
Backbone
  Vector backbone: ECFP-C1
  Backbone manufacturer: Clontech
  Backbone size w/o insert (bp): 4733
  Vector type: Mammalian Expression
  Selectable markers: Neomycin (select with G418)
Growth in bacteria
  Bacterial resistance: Kanamycin, 50 μg/mL
  Growth temperature: 37°C
  Growth strain: DH5alpha
  Copy number: High Copy
Gene/Insert
  Gene/Insert name: CFP-FKBP-PIPK (alt name: PIPK)
  Species: M. musculus (mouse)
  Mutation: C-terminus (amino acids 636-661)truncated, R445E, K446E, S264A
  GenBank ID: NM_008844
  Entrez Gene: Pip5k1c (a.k.a. AI115456, AI835305, Pip5kIgamma)
  Cloning method: Restriction Enzyme; 5′ cloning site EcoR1 (not destroyed); 3′ cloning site BamH1 (not destroyed)
  Sequencing primers: 5′ n/a
Terms and licenses: Academic/Nonprofit Terms; Industry Terms: Not Available to Industry
How to cite: CF-PIPK was a gift from Tobias Meyer (Addgene plasmid # 20157 ; http://n2t.net/addgene:20157 ; RRID:Addgene_20157)
