[The description below was written by a language model from this plasmid's Addgene catalogue record and pLannotate feature annotations shown in this document.]
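Description:
CF-PIPK is a mammalian expression plasmid built on the Clontech ECFP-C1 backbone. It encodes a three-part fusion protein: cyan fluorescent protein, an FKBP domain and a phosphatidylinositol 4-phosphate 5-kinase. Transcription is driven by the human cytomegalovirus immediate early enhancer and promoter and terminated by the SV40 polyadenylation signal. The open reading frame begins with ECFP and continues into an FKBP12-derived domain. The automated annotation labels this domain as the F36V variant DmrB, whereas the catalogue entry simply calls it FKBP. After a short remnant of the multiple cloning site comes mouse Pip5k1c (PIP5K type I gamma), inserted between EcoRI and BamHI sites. The recorded kinase lacks its C-terminus (amino acids 636-661) and carries the substitutions R445E, K446E and S264A; the record does not explain the purpose of these changes.

The plasmid replicates at high copy in E. coli from a ColE1/pUC-type origin and also carries an f1 origin. A single NeoR/KanR cassette sits behind tandem bacterial (bla) and SV40 early promoters and ends with the HSV TK polyadenylation signal. It confers kanamycin resistance in bacteria and G418 resistance in mammalian cells. The short large T antigen, ble and bGH poly(A) fragments in the feature table appear to be backbone remnants or partial annotation matches rather than functional parts.

The associated publication concerns rapid, chemically induced changes in PtdIns(4,5)P2 that gate KCNQ ion channels. This fits a chemical dimerisation design, in which a small molecule recruits the FKBP-tagged kinase to a partner protein supplied from a separate construct. Recruitment would acutely raise PtdIns(4,5)P2 synthesis from PtdIns(4)P, and the CFP tag would allow the enzyme's relocation to be followed by fluorescence imaging.
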