Features (pLannotate 1.2.2; 16 found; start..end, strand, type, name):
     61..364     +  enhancer       CMV enhancer: human cytomegalovirus immediate early enhancer
    365..568     +  promoter       CMV promoter: human cytomegalovirus (CMV) immediate early promoter
    613..1329    +  CDS            ECFP: ECFP is a basic (constitutively fluorescent) cyan fluorescent protein published in 1996, derived from Aequorea victoria. It has low acid sensitivity.
   1342..1662    +  CDS            DmrB: F36V mutant of FK506-binding protein FKBP12 binds synthetic ligands that do not bind wild-type FKBP
   1724..1745    +  misc_feature   MCS (fragment): multiple cloning site
   1747..3651    +  CDS            Pip5k1c: PI51C_MOUSE - Also known as Kiaa0589. Experimental evidence at protein level: Swiss-Prot protein existence level 1. Catalyzes the phosphorylation of phosphatidylinositol 4- phosphate (PtdIns(4)P/PI4P) to form phosphatidylinositol 4,5- bisphosphate (PtdIns(4,5)P2/PIP2), a lipid second messenger that regulates several cellular processes such as signal transduction, vesicle trafficking, actin cytoskeleton dynamics, cell adhesion, and cell motility (PubMed:9535851, PubMed:14741049, PubMed:20622009, PubMed:22942276). PtdIns(4,5)P2 can directly act as a second messenger or can be utilized as a precu
   3677..3761    +  CDS            large T antigen (fragment): large T antigen from SV40 (simian virus 40)
   3784..3905    +  polyA_signal   SV40 poly(A) signal: SV40 polyadenylation signal
   3939..4367    -  rep_origin     f1 ori (sequence partly withheld): f1 bacteriophage origin of replication; arrow indicates direction of (+) strand synthesis
   4394..4498    +  promoter       AmpR promoter: bla
   4500..4857    +  promoter       SV40 promoter: SV40 enhancer and early promoter
   4892..5686    +  CDS            NeoR/KanR: aminoglycoside phosphotransferase from Tn5; aph(3')-II (or nptII); confers resistance to neomycin, kanamycin, and G418 (Geneticin®)
   5707..5859    +  CDS            ble (fragment): BLE_KLEPN - Experimental evidence at protein level: Swiss-Prot protein existence level 1. Binding protein with a strong affinity to the bleomycin family of antibiotics. Binds to CL990; an antimitotic-antibiotic compound. From Klebsiella pneumoniae.
   5918..5965    +  polyA_signal   HSV TK poly(A) signal: herpes simplex virus thymidine kinase polyadenylation signal (Cole and Stacy, 1985)
   6056..6072    -  polyA_signal   bGH poly(A) signal (fragment): bovine growth hormone polyadenylation signal
   6294..6882    +  rep_origin     ori: high-copy-number ColE1/pMB1/pBR322/pUC origin of replication
>Addgene plasmid #20157 | CF-PIPK | addgene full sequence | sequence record 257675 | Addgene NGS Result
TAGTTATTAATAGTAATCAATTACGGGGTCATTAGTTCATAGCCCATATATGGAGTTCCGCGTTACATAA
CTTACGGTAAATGGCCCGCCTGGCTGACCGCCCAACGACCCCCGCCCATTGACGTCAATAATGACGTATG
TTCCCATAGTAACGCCAATAGGGACTTTCCATTGACGTCAATGGGTGGAGTATTTACGGTAAACTGCCCA
CTTGGCAGTACATCAAGTGTATCATATGCCAAGTACGCCCCCTATTGACGTCAATGACGGTAAATGGCCC
GCCTGGCATTATGCCCAGTACATGACCTTATGGGACTTTCCTACTTGGCAGTACATCTACGTATTAGTCA
TCGCTATTACCATGGTGATGCGGTTTTGGCAGTACATCAATGGGCGTGGATAGCGGTTTGACTCACGGGG
ATTTCCAAGTCTCCACCCCATTGACGTCAATGGGAGTTTGTTTTGGCACCAAAATCAACGGGACTTTCCA
AAATGTCGTAACAACTCCGCCCCATTGACGCAAATGGGCGGTAGGCGTGTACGGTGGGAGGTCTATATAA
GCAGAGCTGGTTTAGTGAACCGTCAGATCCGCTAGCGCTACCGGTCGCCACCATGGTGAGCAAGGGCGAG
GAGCTGTTCACCGGGGTGGTGCCCATCCTGGTCGAGCTGGACGGCGACGTAAACGGCCACAAGTTCAGCG
TGTCCGGCGAGGGCGAGGGCGATGCCACCTACGGCAAGCTGACCCTGAAGTTCATCTGCACCACCGGCAA
GCTGCCCGTGCCCTGGCCCACCCTCGTGACCACCCTGACCTGGGGCGTGCAGTGCTTCAGCCGCTACCCC
GACCACATGAAGCAGCACGACTTCTTCAAGTCCGCCATGCCCGAAGGCTACGTCCAGGAGCGCACCATCT
TCTTCAAGGACGACGGCAACTACAAGACCCGCGCCGAGGTGAAGTTCGAGGGCGACACCCTGGTGAACCG
CATCGAGCTGAAGGGCATCGACTTCAAGGAGGACGGCAACATCCTGGGGCACAAGCTGGAGTACAACTAC
ATCAGCCACAACGTCTATATCACCGCCGACAAGCAGAAGAACGGCATCAAGGCCAACTTCAAGATCCGCC
ACAACATCGAGGACGGCAGCGTGCAGCTCGCCGACCACTACCAGCAGAACACCCCCATCGGCGACGGCCC
CGTGCTGCTGCCCGACAACCACTACCTGAGCACCCAGTCCGCCCTGAGCAAAGACCCCAACGAGAAGCGC
GATCACATGGTCCTGCTGGAGTTCGTGACCGCCGCCGGGATCACTCTCGGCATGGACGAGCTGTACAAGA
GTGCTGGTGGTGGAGTGCAGGTGGAAACCATCTCCCCAGGAGACGGGCGCACCTTCCCCAAGCGCGGCCA
GACCTGCGTGGTGCACTACACCGGGATGCTTGAAGATGGAAAGAAATTTGATTCCTCCCGGGACAGAAAC
AAGCCCTTTAAGTTTATGCTAGGCAAGCAGGAGGTGATCCGAGGCTGGGAAGAAGGGGTTGCCCAGATGA
GTGTGGGTCAGAGAGCCAAACTGACTATATCTCCAGATTATGCCTATGGTGCCACTGGGCACCCAGGCAT
CATCCCACCACATGCCACTCTCGTCTTCGATGTGGAGCTTCTAAAACTGGAAAGTGCTGGTGGTAGTGCT
GGTGGTAGTGCTGGTGGTAGTGCTGGTGGTAGTGCTGGTGGTCCTCGAGCTCAAGCTTCGAATTCGATGG
AGCTAGAGGTGCCGGACGAGGCGGAGAGCGCCGAAGCGGGGGCCGTGACGGCGGAAGCGGCCTGGTCTGC
GGAGAGTGGGGCGGCGGCAGGTATGACCCAGAAGAAGGCTGGCCTCGCAGAGGCCCCCTTGGTGACAGGG
CAGCCAGGCCCTGGCCATGGGAAGAAGCTGGGCCACCGAGGCGTGGATGCGTCGGGAGAGACTACGTATA
AGAAGACCACCTCGTCCACCCTGAAGGGCGCCATCCAGCTGGGGATCGGGTACACGGTGGGCAACCTGAG
CTCTAAGCCGGAGCGGGACGTGCTCATGCAGGACTTCTACGTGATGGAGAGCATCTTCTTCCCCAGTGAA
GGGAGCAACTTCACCCCTGCCCACCACTTCCAGGATTTCCGCTTCAAGACCTATGCACCTGTTGCCTTCC
GCTACTTCCGGGAGCTCTTTGGCATCCGTCCAGATGACTATTTGTACTCCCTGTGCAATGAGCCACTCAT
CGAGCTCTCCAACCCCGGGGCCAGCGGCTCTGTCTTCTACGTCACCAGCGACGACGAGTTCATCATCAAG
ACTGTCATGCACAAGGAGGCAGAGTTCCTGCAGAAGCTGCTGCCTGGCTACTACATGAATCTCAACCAGA
ACCCACGGACGCTGCTGCCCAAGTTCTATGGGCTGTACTGCGTGCAGTCTGGTGGCAAGAACATCCGCGT
GGTGGTCATGAACAATGTGCTGCCCCGTGTCGTCAAAATGCACCTTAAGTTCGACCTCAAGGGCTCCACG
TACAAGCGCAGGGCCGCCAAGAAGGAGAAGGAGAAGAGCCTGCCCACCTACAAGGACCTGGACTTCATGC
AGGACATGCCCGAGGGGCTGCTGCTGGACTCCGACACCTTTGGCGCCCTGGTCAAGACGCTGCAGCGAGA
CTGCCTGGTGCTGGAGAGCTTCAAGATAATGGACTACAGCCTGCTGCTGGGCGTGCACAACATCGATCAG
CAGGAGCGAGAGCGCCAGGCCGAGGGCGCCCAGAGCAAGGCGGATGAGAAGCGGCCCGTGGCCCAGAAGG
CTCTGTATTCCACGGCCATGGAGTCTATCCAGGGCGGAGCTGCCCGTGGGGAGGCCATTGAGACAGATGA
CACGATGGGTGGGATTCCAGCAGTGAATGGGCGCGGGGAGCGACTGCTCCTCCACATCGGGATCATTGAT
ATTCTGCAGTCCTACAGGTTCATCAAGAAGTTAGAACACACCTGGAAGGCCCTCGTCCATGATGGGGACA
CTGTCTCAGTCCACCGGCCCAGCTTCTATGCAGAGCGCTTCTTCAAGTTCATGAGCAGCACGGTGTTCGA
GGAGAGTTCCTCCCTGAAGTCCTCTCCATCCAAGAAAGGACGTGGTGCCCTGCTGGCGGTCAAACCCCTG
GGGCCCACTGCTGCCTTCTCAGCCAGCCAGATCCCCAGCGAGAGAGAGGATGTGCAGTATGACCTGCGGG
GGGCCCGCAGCTACCCCACGCTTGAGGATGAAGGCCGGCCTGACCTCCTGCCCTGCACCCCACCGTCCTT
TGAGGAAGCCACCACAGCCTCCATCGCCACCACCCTGTCGTCCACCTCCCTCTCCATCCCAGAGCGGTCC
CCTTCAGATACATCGGAGCAGCCCCGGTACAGGCGGCGCACGCAGTCTTCAGGCCAGGATGGCCGGCCCC
AGGAGGAGCCCCATGCGGAAGACCTGCAGAAGATAACTGTGCAGGTGGAGCCAGTGTGCGGTGTGGGGGT
TGTCCCCAAGGAGGAGGGTGCAGGAGTGGAGGTCCCCCCATGTGGGGCATCGGCTGCAGCCTCTGTGGAA
ATAGACGCTGCCAGCCAGGCCTCAGAGCCTGCCAGCCAGGCCTCAGATGAGGAGGATGCACCCTCTACAG
ACATCTATTTTTAAGGATCCACCGGATCTAGATAACTGATCATAATCAGCCATACCACATTTGTAGAGGT
TTTACTTGCTTTAAAAAACCTCCCACACCTCCCCCTGAACCTGAAACATAAAATGAATGCAATTGTTGTT
GTTAACTTGTTTATTGCAGCTTATAATGGTTACAAATAAAGCAATAGCATCACAAATTTCACAAATAAAG
CATTTTTTTCACTGCATTCTAGTTGTGGTTTGTCCAAACTCATCAATGTATCTTAAGGCGTAAATTGTAA
GCGTTAATATTTTGTTAAAATTCGCGTTAAATTTTTGTTAAATCAGCTCATTTTTTAACCAATAGGCCGA
AATCGGCAAAATCCCTTATAAATCAAAAGAATAGACCGAGATAGGGT
[37 nt withheld, positions 4038-4074]
AAAGAACGTGGACTCCAACGTCAAAGG
[49 nt withheld, positions 4102-4150]
T
[91 nt withheld, positions 4152-4242]
G
[124 nt withheld, positions 4244-4367]
CAGGTGGCACTTTTCGGGGAAATGTGCGCGGAACCCCTATTTGTTTATTTTTCTAAATACATTCAAATAT
GTATCCGCTCATGAGACAATAACCCTGATAAATGCTTCAATAATATTGAAAAAGGAAGAGTCCTGAGGCG
GAAAGAACCAGCTGTGGAATGTGTGTCAGTTAGGGTGTGGAAAGTCCCCAGGCTCCCCAGCAGGCAGAAG
TATGCAAAGCATGCATCTCAATTAGTCAGCAACCAGGTGTGGAAAGTCCCCAGGCTCCCCAGCAGGCAGA
AGTATGCAAAGCATGCATCTCAATTAGTCAGCAACCATAGTCCCGCCCCTAACTCCGCCCATCCCGCCCC
TAACTCCGCCCAGTTCCGCCCATTCTCCGCCCCATGGCTGACTAATTTTTTTTATTTATGCAGAGGCCGA
GGCCGCCTCGGCCTCTGAGCTATTCCAGAAGTAGTGAGGAGGCTTTTTTGGAGGCCTAGGCTTTTGCAAA
GATCGATCAAGAGACAGGATGAGGATCGTTTCGCATGATTGAACAAGATGGATTGCACGCAGGTTCTCCG
GCCGCTTGGGTGGAGAGGCTATTCGGCTATGACTGGGCACAACAGACAATCGGCTGCTCTGATGCCGCCG
TGTTCCGGCTGTCAGCGCAGGGGCGCCCGGTTCTTTTTGTCAAGACCGACCTGTCCGGTGCCCTGAATGA
ACTGCAAGACGAGGCAGCGCGGCTATCGTGGCTGGCCACGACGGGCGTTCCTTGCGCAGCTGTGCTCGAC
GTTGTCACTGAAGCGGGAAGGGACTGGCTGCTATTGGGCGAAGTGCCGGGGCAGGATCTCCTGTCATCTC
ACCTTGCTCCTGCCGAGAAAGTATCCATCATGGCTGATGCAATGCGGCGGCTGCATACGCTTGATCCGGC
TACCTGCCCATTCGACCACCAAGCGAAACATCGCATCGAGCGAGCACGTACTCGGATGGAAGCCGGTCTT
GTCGATCAGGATGATCTGGACGAAGAGCATCAGGGGCTCGCGCCAGCCGAACTGTTCGCCAGGCTCAAGG
CGAGCATGCCCGACGGCGAGGATCTCGTCGTGACCCATGGCGATGCCTGCTTGCCGAATATCATGGTGGA
AAATGGCCGCTTTTCTGGATTCATCGACTGTGGCCGGCTGGGTGTGGCGGACCGCTATCAGGACATAGCG
TTGGCTACCCGTGATATTGCTGAAGAGCTTGGCGGCGAATGGGCTGACCGCTTCCTCGTGCTTTACGGTA
TCGCCGCTCCCGATTCGCAGCGCATCGCCTTCTATCGCCTTCTTGACGAGTTCTTCTGAGCGGGACTCTG
GGGTTCGAAATGACCGACCAAGCGACGCCCAACCTGCCATCACGAGATTTCGATTCCACCGCCGCCTTCT
ATGAAAGGTTGGGCTTCGGAATCGTTTTCCGGGACGCCGGCTGGATGATCCTCCAGCGCGGGGATCTCAT
GCTGGAGTTCTTCGCCCACCCTAGGGGGAGGCTAACTGAAACACGGAAGGAGACAATACCGGAAGGAACC
CGCGCTATGACGGCAATAAAAAGACAGAATAAAACGCACGGTGTTGGGTCGTTTGTTCATAAACGCGGGG
TTCGGTCCCAGGGCTGGCACTCTGTCGATACCCCACCGAGACCCCATTGGGGCCAATACGCCCGCGTTTC
TTCCTTTTCCCCACCCCACCCCCCAAGTTCGGGTGAAGGCCCAGGGCTCGCAGCCAACGTCGGGGCGGCA
GGCCCTGCCATAGCCTCAGGTTACTCATATATACTTTAGATTGATTTAAAACTTCATTTTTAATTTAAAA
GGATCTAGGTGAAGATCCTTTTTGATAATCTCATGACCAAAATCCCTTAACGTGAGTTTTCGTTCCACTG
AGCGTCAGACCCCGTAGAAAAGATCAAAGGATCTTCTTGAGATCCTTTTTTTCTGCGCGTAATCTGCTGC
TTGCAAACAAAAAAACCACCGCTACCAGCGGTGGTTTGTTTGCCGGATCAAGAGCTACCAACTCTTTTTC
CGAAGGTAACTGGCTTCAGCAGAGCGCAGATACCAAATACTGTTCTTCTAGTGTAGCCGTAGTTAGGCCA
CCACTTCAAGAACTCTGTAGCACCGCCTACATACCTCGCTCTGCTAATCCTGTTACCAGTGGCTGCTGCC
AGTGGCGATAAGTCGTGTCTTACCGGGTTGGACTCAAGACGATAGTTACCGGATAAGGCGCAGCGGTCGG
GCTGAACGGGGGGTTCGTGCACACAGCCCAGCTTGGAGCGAACGACCTACACCGAACTGAGATACCTACA
GCGTGAGCTATGAGAAAGCGCCACGCTTCCCGAAGGGAGAAAGGCGGACAGGTATCCGGTAAGCGGCAGG
GTCGGAACAGGAGAGCGCACGAGGGAGCTTCCAGGGGGAAACGCCTGGTATCTTTATAGTCCTGTCGGGT
TTCGCCACCTCTGACTTGAGCGTCGATTTTTGTGATGCTCGTCAGGGGGGCGGAGCCTATGGAAAAACGC
CAGCAACGCGGCCTTTTTACGGTTCCTGGCCTTTTGCTGGCCTTTTGCTCACATGTTCTTTCCTGCGTTA
TCCCCTGATTCTGTGGATAACCGTATTACCGCCATGCAT
