>Addgene plasmid #20157 | CF-PIPK | addgene partial sequence | sequence record 26041 | 20157 with EGFP-C
CTCGGCNTGGACGAGCTGTACAAGAGTGCTGGTGGTGGAGTGCAGGTGGAAACCATCTCCCCAGGAGACG
GGCGCACCTTCCCCAAGCGCGGCCAGACCTGCGTGGTGCACTACACCGGGATGCTTGAAGATGGAAAGAA
ATTTGATTCCTCCCGGGACAGAAACAAGCCCTTTAAGTTTATGCTAGGCAAGCAGGAGGTGATCCGAGGC
TGGGAAGAAGGGGTTGCCCAGATGAGTGTGGGTCAGAGAGCCAAACTGACTATATCTCCAGATTATGCCT
ATGGTGCCACTGGGCACCCAGGCATCATCCCACCACATGCCACTCTCGTCTTCGATGTGGAGCTTCTAAA
ACTGGAAAGTGCTGGTGGTAGTGCTGGTGGTAGTGCTGGTGGTAGTGCTGGTGGTAGTGCTGGTGGTCCT
CGAGCTCAAGCTTCGAATTCGATGAACAAAACGAATTGGAAGGTATCTGTAACTACATTCAATTGTGGTA
AGGAATTTCCCGTTGAAAATTCGAAAGCAATCGTTAAGCAATTGCTTTTCCCCTACGATGACGGCATCTC
CCAATTGGAATTGCAAGATCTATATGTGTTGGGGTTCCAAGAAGTAGTCCCCATATGGCAAGGCTCCTTC
CCTGCTGTTAATCGTGATTTAATCGATAGAATTACAACTACTGCGGTTAATTGTCTGAATGAAAAAGTGT
CAGCTACACAAGGGGANGANCAGTATTCATGTTTANGGGTGAATAGTCTTGGGGCGATTACCATAATAGT
ATTATACAATAATAATGCGCTAAAGGTAAANANGANNTTTTGAAACGGANGGGAAA
